>Addgene plasmid #202925 | Salsa-BC84-P1G12 | addgene full sequence | sequence record 413467 | Addgene NGS Result
AGCGCCCAATACGCAAACCGCCTCTCCCCGCGCGTTGGCCGATTCATTAATGCAGTCGAGGGATCTCCAT
AAGAGAAGAGGGACAGCTATGACTGGGAGTAGTCAGGAGAGGAGGAAAAATCTGGCTAGTAAAACATGTA
AGGAAAATTTTAGGGATGTTAAAGAAAAAAATAACACAAAACAAAATATAAAAAAAATCTAACCTCAAGT
CAAGGCTTTTCTATGGAATAAGGAATGGACAGCAGGGGGCTGTTTCATATACTGATGACCTCTTTATAGC
CAACCTTTGTTCATGGCAGCCAGCATATGGGCATATGTTGCCAAACTCTAAACCAAATACTCATTCTGAT
GTTTTAAATGATTTGCCCTCCCATATGTCCTTCCGAGTGAGAGACACAAAAAATTCCAACACACTATTGC
AATGAAAATAAATTTCCTTTATTAGCCAGAAGTCAGATGCTCAAGGGGCTTCATGATGTCCCCATAATTT
TTGGCAGAGGGAAAAAGATCGATCTCAGTGGTATTTGTGAGCCAGGGCATTGGCCACACCAGCCACCACC
TTCTGATAGGCAGCCTGCACCTGAGGAGTGAATTCTTTGCCAAAATGATGAGACAGCACAACAACCAGCA
CGTTGCCCAGGAGCTGTAGGAAAGAGAAGAAGGCATGAACATGGTTAGCAGAGGGGCCCGGTTTGGACTC
AGAGTATTTTATCCTCATCTCAAACAGTGTATATCATTGTAACCATAAAGAGAAAGGCAGGATGATGACC
AGGGTGTAGTTGTTTCTACCAATAAGAATATTTCCACGCCAGCCAGAATTTATATGCAGAAATATTCTAC
CTTATCATTTAATTATAACAATTGTTCTCTAAAACTGTGCTGAAGTACAATATAATATACCCTGATTGCC
TTGAAAAAAAAGTGATTAGAGAAAGTACTTACAATCTGACAAATAAACAAAAGTGAATTTAAAAATTCGT
TACAAATGCAAGCTAAAGTTTAACGAAAAAGTTACAGAAAATGAAAAGAAAATAAGAGGAGACAATGGTT
GTCAACAGAGTAGAAAGTGAAAGAAACAAAATTATCATGAGGGTCCATGGTGATACAAGGGACATCTTCC
CATTCTAAACAACACCCTGAAAACTTTGCCCCCTCCATATAACATGAATTTTACAATAGCGAAAAAGAAA
GAACAATCAAGGGTCCCCAAACTCACCCTGAAGTTCTCAGCTCTAGAGATATCGTCGAGGCCGCGCTAGC
GTTTAAACTGTCGACCTTAATTAAGAGATCTGCTCGAGGCGCGTCAGCTGACTAGAGGATCCCCGGGTAC
CGAGCTCGAATTCGGGGCCGCGGAGGCTGGATCGGTCCCGGTGTCTTCTATGGAGGTCAAAACAGCGTGG
ATGGCGTCTCCAGGCGATCTGACGGTTCACTAAACGAGCTCTGCTTATATAGGCCTCCCACCGTACACGC
CTACCTCGACCCGGGTACCGAGCTCGACTTTCACTTTTCTCTATCACTGATAGGGAGTGGTAAACTCGAC
TTTCACTTTTCTCTATCACTGATAGGGAGTGGTAAACTCGACTTTCACTTTTCTCTATCACTGATAGGGA
GTGGTAAACTCGACTTTCACTTTTCTCTATCACTGATAGGGAGTGGTAAACTCGACTTTCACTTTTCTCT
ATCACTGATAGGGAGTGGTAAACTCGACCTATATAAGCAGAGCTCGTTTAGTGAACCGTCAGATCGCCTG
GAGACGCCATCCACGCTGTTTTGACCTCCATAGAAGACACCGGGACCGATCCAGCCTCCGCGGCCCCGAA
TTCCTGCAGCGGCCGCTCTAGAACTAGTGGATCCCCGCGGATGGTGAGCAAGGGCGAGGAGCTGTTCACC
GGGGTGGTGCCCATCCTGGTCGAGCTGGACGGCGACGTAAACGGCCACAAGTTCAGCGTGTCCGGCGAGG
GCGAGGGCGATGCCACCTACGGCAAGCTGACCCTGAAGTTCATCTGCACCACCGGCAAGCTGCCCGTGCC
CTGGCCCACCCTCGTGACCACCCTGACCTACGGCGTGCAGTGCTTCAGCCGCTACCCCGACCACATGAAG
CAGCACGACTTCTTCAAGTCCGCCATGCCCGAAGGCTACGTCCAGGAGCGCACCATCTTCTTCAAGGACG
ACGGCAACTACAAGACCCGCGCCGAGGTGAAGTTCGAGGGCGACACCCTGGTGAACCGCATCGAGCTGAA
GGGCATCGACTTCAAGGAGGACGGCAACATCCTGGGGCACAAGCTGGAGTACAACTACAACAGCCACAAC
GTCTATATCATGGCCGACAAGCAGAAGAACGGCATCAAGGTGAACTTCAAGATCCGCCACAACATCGAGG
ACGGCAGCGTGCAGCTCGCCGACCACTACCAGCAGAACACCCCCATCGGCGACGGCCCCGTGCTGCTGCC
CGACAACCACTACCTGAGCACCCAGTCCGCCCTGAGCAAAGACCCCAACGAGAAGCGCGATCACATGGTC
CTGCTGGAGTTCGTGACCGCCGCCGGGATCACTCTCGGCATGGACGAGCTGTACAAGTAATGTAAGGTAA
GAATTCGATATCAAGCTTGTCGACCTAGTTCTAGAGGATCCAGACATGATAAGATACATTGATGAGTTTG
GACAAACCACAACTAGAATGCAGTGAAAAAAATGCTTTATTTGTGAAATTTGTGATGCTATTGCTTTATT
TGTAACCATTATAAGCTGCAATAAACAAGTTAACAACAACAATTGCATTCATTTTATGTTTCAGGTTCAG
GGGGAGGTGTGGGAGGTTTTTTAAAGCAAGTAAAACCTCTACAAATGTGGTATGGCTGATTATGATCCTG
CAAGCCTCGTCGTCCTGGCCGGACCACGCTATCTGTGCAAGGTCCCCGGCCCCGGACGCGCGCTCCATGA
GCAGAGCGCCCGCCGCCGAGGCGAAGACTCGGGCGGCGCCCTGCCCGTCCCACCAGGTCAACAGGCGGTA
ACCGGCCTCTTCATCGGGAATGCGCGCGACCTTCAGCATCGCCGGCATGTCCCCCTGGCGGACGGGAAGT
ATCCAGCTCGACCAAGCTGGCCGCGTCGAGTGAAGACGAAAGGGCCTCGTGATACGCCTATTTTTATAGG
TTAATGTCATGATAATAATGGTTTCTTAGACGTCAGGTGGCACTTTTCGGGGAAATGTGCGCGGAACCCC
TATTTGTTTATTTTTCTAAATACATTCAAATATGTATCCGCTCATGAGACAATAACCCTGATAAATGCTT
CAATAATATTGAAAAAGGAAGAGTATGAGTATTCAACATTTCCGTGTCGCCCTTATTCCCTTTTTTGCGG
CATTTTGCCTTCCTGTTTTTGCTCACCCAGAAACGCTGGTGAAAGTAAAAGATGCTGAAGATCAGTTGGG
TGCACGAGTGGGTTACATCGAACTGGATCTCAACAGCGGTAAGATCCTTGAGAGTTTTCGCCCCGAAGAA
CGTTTTCCAATGATGAGCACTTTTAAAGTTCTGCTATGTGGCGCGGTATTATCCCGTGTTGACGCCGGGC
AAGAGCAACTCGGTCGCCGCATACACTATTCTCAGAATGACTTGGTTGAGTACTCACCAGTCACAGAAAA
GCATCTTACGGATGGCATGACAGTAAGAGAATTATGCAGTGCTGCCATAACCATGAGTGATAACACTGCG
GCCAACTTACTTCTGACAACGATCGGAGGACCGAAGGAGCTAACCGCTTTTTTGCACAACATGGGGGATC
ATGTAACTCGCCTTGATCGTTGGGAACCGGAGCTGAATGAAGCCATACCAAACGACGAGCGTGACACCAC
GATGCCTGTAGCAATGGCAACAACGTTGCGCAAACTATTAACTGGCGAACTACTTACTCTAGCTTCCCGG
CAACAATTAATAGACTGGATGGAGGCGGATAAAGTTGCAGGACCACTTCTGCGCTCGGCCCTTCCGGCTG
GCTGGTTTATTGCTGATAAATCTGGAGCCGGTGAGCGTGGGTCTCGCGGTATCATTGCAGCACTGGGGCC
AGATGGTAAGCCCTCCCGTATCGTAGTTATCTACACGACGGGGAGTCAGGCAACTATGGATGAACGAAAT
AGACAGATCGCTGAGATAGGTGCCTCACTGATTAAGCATTGGTAACTGTCAGACCAAGTTTACTCATATA
TACTTTAGATTGATTTAAAACTTCATTTTTAATTTAAAAGGATCTAGGTGAAGATCCTTTTTGATAATCT
CATGACCAAAATCCCTTAACGTGAGTTTTCGTTCCACTGAGCGTCAGACCCCGTAGAAAAGATCAAAGGA
TCTTCTTGAGATCCTTTTTTTCTGCGCGTAATCTGCTGCTTGCAAACAAAAAAACCACCGCTACCAGCGG
TGGTTTGTTTGCCGGATCAAGAGCTACCAACTCTTTTTCCGAAGGTAACTGGCTTCAGCAGAGCGCAGAT
ACCAAATACTGTTCTTCTAGTGTAGCCGTAGTTAGGCCACCACTTCAAGAACTCTGTAGCACCGCCTACA
TACCTCGCTCTGCTAATCCTGTTACCAGTGGCTGCTGCCAGTGGCGATAAGTCGTGTCTTACCGGGTTGG
ACTCAAGACGATAGTTACCGGATAAGGCGCAGCGGTCGGGCTGAACGGGGGGTTCGTGCACACAGCCCAG
CTTGGAGCGAACGACCTACACCGAACTGAGATACCTACAGCGTGAGCTATGAGAAAGCGCCACGCTTCCC
GAAGGGAGAAAGGCGGACAGGTATCCGGTAAGCGGCAGGGTCGGAACAGGAGAGCGCACGAGGGAGCTTC
CAGGGGGAAACGCCTGGTATCTTTATAGTCCTGTCGGGTTTCGCCACCTCTGACTTGAGCGTCGATTTTT
GTGATGCTCGTCAGGGGGGCGGAGCCTATGGAAAAACGCCAGCAACGCGGCCTTTTTACGGTTCCTGGCC
TTTTGCTGGCCTTTTGCTCACATGTTCTTTCCTGCGTTATCCCCTGATTCTGTGGATAACCGTATTACCG
CCTTTGAGTGAGCTGATACCGCTCGCCGCAGCCGAACGACCGAGCGCAGCGAGTCAGTGAGCGAGGAAGC
GGAAG
Features (pLannotate 1.2.2; 17 found; start..end, strand, type, name):
      2..55      +  CDS            lacI (fragment): lac repressor; lacI; The lac repressor binds to the lac operator to inhibit transcription in E. coli. This inhibition can be relieved by adding lactose or isopropyl-β-D-thiogalactopyranoside (IPTG).
    388..443     -  polyA_signal   β-globin poly(A) signal: rabbit β-globin polyadenylation signal (Gil and Proudfoot, 1987)
    518..640     -  CDS            HBB: HBB_COLGU - Experimental evidence at transcript level: Swiss-Prot protein existence level 2. Involved in oxygen transport from the lung to the various peripheral tissues. From Colobus guereza (Mantled guereza) (Eastern black-and-white colobus monkey).
    644..1216    -  intron         β-globin intron: intron from rabbit β-globin gene
   1312..1343    -  misc_feature   MCS (fragment): pUC18/19 multiple cloning site
   1437..1475    -  promoter       minimal CMV promoter: human cytomegalovirus (CMV) immediate early promoter
   1493..1708    -  protein_bind   tetracycline response element (fragment): contains seven copies of the tetracycline operator tetO tetracycline repressor TetR
   1708..1753    +  promoter       TRE3GV promoter (fragment): 3rd-generation Tet-responsive promoter that can be activated by binding of Tet-On® 3G, optimized for retroviral and lentiviral vectors
   1829..1856    +  misc_feature   MCS (fragment): pBluescript multiple cloning site
   1861..2580    +  CDS            EGFP: the original enhanced GFP (Yang et al., 1996) mammalian codon-optimized
   2591..2613    +  misc_feature   MCS (fragment): pBluescript multiple cloning site
   2627..2761    -  polyA_signal   SV40 poly(A) signal: SV40 polyadenylation signal
   2784..2867    -  CDS            large T antigen (fragment): large T antigen from SV40 (simian virus 40)
   2861..3091    -  CDS            str (fragment): STR_KLEPN - Protein inferred from homology: Swiss-Prot protein existence level 3. The aminoglycoside phosphotransferases achieve inactivation of their antibiotic substrates by phosphorylation. From Klebsiella pneumoniae.
   3210..3314    +  promoter       AmpR promoter: bla
   3315..4175    +  CDS            AmpR: β-lactamase; bla; confers resistance to ampicillin, carbenicillin, and related antibiotics
   4346..4934    +  rep_origin     ori: high-copy-number ColE1/pMB1/pBR322/pUC origin of replication
