[The description below was written by a language model from this plasmid's Addgene catalogue record and pLannotate feature annotations shown in this document.]
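Description:
Salsa-BC84-P1G12 is a mammalian expression plasmid built on the pCER206 backbone, one member of a set of barcoded reporter plasmids for PRESTO-Salsa, a highly multiplexed assay for screening GPCR activation. It is propagated in E. coli as a high-copy plasmid through a ColE1/pUC-type origin and is selected with ampicillin via the bla (AmpR) gene and its native promoter. No mammalian selection marker is annotated. Only short fragments of lacI, SV40 large T antigen and an aminoglycoside phosphotransferase gene appear, and these look like backbone remnants rather than functional genes.

The payload is a synthetic insert of about 730 bp recorded as EGFP/BC84: the mammalian codon-optimised EGFP coding sequence paired with barcode 84, cloned between BsrGI and HindIII sites and placed under a tetracycline response element. The feature table shows a central tetO array that appears to be bidirectional. On one side, a TRE3G-type promoter fragment drives EGFP, followed by an SV40 polyadenylation signal. On the other side, a minimal CMV promoter faces the opposite direction toward a multiple cloning site fragment, a rabbit β-globin intron, a short globin-derived coding fragment and a β-globin poly(A) signal. The barcode itself is not annotated as a separate feature. The cloning sites and the insert size suggest it lies just downstream of EGFP within the transcribed region, but the record does not state its exact position.

A tetracycline-controlled transactivator binding the TRE would induce a transcript carrying both EGFP and the unique barcode. Reporter activity from this plasmid could then be read out and distinguished from that of other barcoded reporters in a pooled experiment. The record does not specify which receptor this barcode is paired with.
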