Addgene plasmid #202925: Salsa-BC84-P1G12
Purpose: Expression of barcoded reporter plasmid for PRESTO-Salsa; EGFP/BC84
Depositing lab: Noah Palm. Depositing organization: Yale University. Publication: Highly multiplexed bioactivity screening reveals human and microbiota metabolome-GPCRome interactions. Chen H, Rosen CE, Gonzalez-Hernandez JA, Song D, Potempa J, Ring AM, Palm NW. Cell. 2023 Jul 6;186(14):3095-3110.e19. doi: 10.1016/j.cell.2023.05.024. Epub 2023 Jun 14. PubMed 37321219.
Backbone
  Vector backbone: pCER206
  Vector type: Mammalian Expression
Growth in bacteria
  Bacterial resistance: Ampicillin, 100 μg/mL
  Growth temperature: 37°C
  Growth strain: DH5alpha
  Copy number: High Copy
Gene/Insert
  Gene/Insert name: EGFP/BC84
  Species: Synthetic
  Insert size (bp): 730
  Promoter: Tet Response Element (TRE)
  Cloning method: Restriction Enzyme; 5′ cloning site BsrGI (not destroyed); 3′ cloning site HindIII (not destroyed)
  Sequencing primers: 5′ Custom primer (GAAGCGCGATCACATGG)
Terms and licenses: Academic/Nonprofit Terms; Industry Terms: Not Available to Industry
How to cite: Salsa-BC84-P1G12 was a gift from Noah Palm (Addgene plasmid # 202925 ; http://n2t.net/addgene:202925 ; RRID:Addgene_202925)
