>Addgene plasmid #202925 | Salsa-BC84-P1G12 | depositor partial sequence | sequence record 393798 | BC84
TGTAAGGTAA
